Addgene plasmid #182206: 3xTRE DREaMR 3p3DsR
Purpose: 3xTRE Tet-On cassette with 3xp3 DsRed maker for generating knockins with doxycycline-inducible rescue
Depositing lab: Craig Montell. Depositing organization: University of California, Santa Barbara. Publication: A DREaMR system to simplify combining mutations with rescue transgenes in Aedes aegypti. Chen J, Luo J, Gurav AS, Chen Z, Wang Y, Montell C. Genetics. 2021 Nov 5;219(3). pii: 6368066. doi: 10.1093/genetics/iyab146. PubMed 34740249.
Backbone
  Vector backbone: pDREaMR-SC1
  Vector type: Insect Expression
Growth in bacteria
  Bacterial resistance: Ampicillin, 100 μg/mL
  Growth temperature: 37°C
  Growth strain: DH5alpha
  Copy number: High Copy
Gene/Insert
  Gene/Insert name: rTetR-3XP3-DsRed
Terms and licenses: Academic/Nonprofit Terms; Industry Terms: Not Available to Industry
How to cite: 3xTRE DREaMR 3p3DsR was a gift from Craig Montell (Addgene plasmid # 182206 ; http://n2t.net/addgene:182206 ; RRID:Addgene_182206)
