[The description below was written by a language model from this plasmid's Addgene catalogue record and pLannotate feature annotations shown in this document.]
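Description:
3xTRE DREaMR 3p3DsR is a 7.2 kb insect-expression plasmid built on the pDREaMR-SC1 backbone. It serves as a knock-in donor cassette for making mutant alleles that can be rescued by doxycycline induction, and the associated publication describes the system in the mosquito Aedes aegypti. In E. coli it is propagated as a high-copy plasmid through a ColE1/pUC-type origin and selected with ampicillin via the bla gene. It also carries an f1 origin and remnants of a pBluescript-style lac promoter/lacZα cloning region.

The insert, recorded as rTetR-3XP3-DsRed, has three functional modules. The first is a TetR-derived coding sequence followed by a short match to VP16/VP64 activation-domain repeats and an SV40 polyadenylation signal. This fits the reverse Tet transactivator needed for a Tet-On system. No promoter is annotated upstream of it, which may mean it is meant to be expressed from the targeted locus after integration, but the record does not say so. The second module is the transformation marker, DsRed-Express with an SV40 poly(A) signal. It is preceded by a fragment of the Drosophila hsp70 promoter, which presumably acts as the basal promoter for the 3xP3 eye-specific enhancer named in the catalogue entry, although 3xP3 itself is not annotated. The third module is three tandem fragments of the tight TRE promoter, the "3xTRE", followed by an HA epitope tag and cloning-site sequence. This arrangement would let doxycycline-bound transactivator drive a downstream coding sequence.

Two fragments of the phage lambda B gene flank the cassette. They may be stuffer sequences that get replaced by homology arms, but the record does not state their role.
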