Features (pLannotate 1.2.2; 25 found; start..end, strand, type, name):
     24..128     +  promoter       AmpR promoter: bla
    129..989     +  CDS            AmpR: β-lactamase; bla; confers resistance to ampicillin, carbenicillin, and related antibiotics
   1160..1748    +  rep_origin     ori: high-copy-number ColE1/pMB1/pBR322/pUC origin of replication
   1931..2023    +  CDS            lacI (fragment): lac repressor; lacI; The lac repressor binds to the lac operator to inhibit transcription in E. coli. This inhibition can be relieved by adding lactose or isopropyl-β-D-thiogalactopyranoside (IPTG).
   2036..2057    +  protein_bind   CAP binding site: CAP binding activates transcription in the presence of cAMP. E. coli catabolite activator protein
   2072..2102    +  promoter       lac promoter: promoter for the E. coli lac operon
   2110..2126    +  protein_bind   lac operator: The lac repressor binds to the lac operator to inhibit transcription in E. coli. This inhibition can be relieved by adding lactose or isopropyl-β-D-thiogalactopyranoside (IPTG). lac repressor encoded by lacI
   2164..2631    -  CDS            B (fragment): PORTL_LAMBD - Experimental evidence at protein level: Swiss-Prot protein existence level 1. Forms the portal vertex of the capsid (PubMed:6228056, PubMed:6232391). This portal plays critical roles in head assembly, genome packaging, neck/tail attachment, and genome ejection (Probable). The portal protein multimerizes as a single ring-shaped homododecamer arranged around a central channel (PubMed:6232391). Binds to the terminase subunits to form the packaging machine (PubMed:7799432). From Escherichia phage lambda (Bacteriophage lambda).
   2970..3587    +  CDS            tetR: TETR2_ECOLX - Experimental evidence at protein level: Swiss-Prot protein existence level 1. TetR is the repressor of the tetracycline resistance element; its N-terminal region forms a helix-turn-helix structure and binds DNA. Binding of tetracycline to TetR reduces the repressor affinity for the tetracycline resistance gene (tetA) promoter operator sites. From Escherichia coli.
   3684..3707    +  CDS            VP64 (fragment): tetrameric repeat of the minimal activation domain of herpes simplex virus VP16 (Beerli et al., 1998)
   3726..3860    -  polyA_signal   SV40 poly(A) signal: SV40 polyadenylation signal
   3861..3881    +  misc_feature   MCS (fragment): pBluescript multiple cloning site
   3983..4105    +  promoter       hsp70 promoter (fragment): Drosophila melanogaster hsp70Bb promoter
   4127..4801    +  CDS            DsRed-Express: DsRed-Express is a basic (constitutively fluorescent) orange fluorescent protein published in 2002, derived from Discosoma sp.. It is reported to be a rapidly-maturing tetramer with low acid sensitivity.
   4819..4902    +  CDS            large T antigen (fragment): large T antigen from SV40 (simian virus 40)
   4925..5046    +  polyA_signal   SV40 poly(A) signal: SV40 polyadenylation signal
   5056..5076    +  misc_feature   MCS (fragment): pBluescript multiple cloning site
   5077..5330    +  promoter       tight TRE promoter (fragment): Tet-responsive promoter PTight, consisting of seven tet operator sequences followed by the minimal CMV promoter
   5345..5598    +  promoter       tight TRE promoter (fragment): Tet-responsive promoter PTight, consisting of seven tet operator sequences followed by the minimal CMV promoter
   5614..5867    +  promoter       tight TRE promoter (fragment): Tet-responsive promoter PTight, consisting of seven tet operator sequences followed by the minimal CMV promoter
   6069..6095    +  CDS            HA: HA (human influenza hemagglutinin) epitope tag
   6170..6197    +  misc_feature   MCS (fragment): pBluescript multiple cloning site
   6439..6558    -  CDS            B (fragment): PORTL_LAMBD - Experimental evidence at protein level: Swiss-Prot protein existence level 1. Forms the portal vertex of the capsid (PubMed:6228056, PubMed:6232391). This portal plays critical roles in head assembly, genome packaging, neck/tail attachment, and genome ejection (Probable). The portal protein multimerizes as a single ring-shaped homododecamer arranged around a central channel (PubMed:6232391). Binds to the terminase subunits to form the packaging machine (PubMed:7799432). From Escherichia phage lambda (Bacteriophage lambda).
   6560..6715    +  CDS            lacZα (fragment): LacZα fragment of β-galactosidase; lacZ fragment
   6720..7148    +  rep_origin     f1 ori (sequence partly withheld): f1 bacteriophage origin of replication; arrow indicates direction of (+) strand synthesis
>Addgene plasmid #182206 | 3xTRE DREaMR 3p3DsR | addgene full sequence | sequence record 358575 | Addgene NGS Result
GTGGCACTTTTCGGGGAAATGTGCGCGGAACCCCTATTTGTTTATTTTTCTAAATACATTCAAATATGTA
TCCGCTCATGAGACAATAACCCTGATAAATGCTTCAATAATATTGAAAAAGGAAGAGTATGAGTATTCAA
CATTTCCGTGTCGCCCTTATTCCCTTTTTTGCGGCATTTTGCCTTCCTGTTTTTGCTCACCCAGAAACGC
TGGTGAAAGTAAAAGATGCTGAAGATCAGTTGGGTGCACGAGTGGGTTACATCGAACTGGATCTCAACAG
CGGTAAGATCCTTGAGAGTTTTCGCCCCGAAGAACGTTTTCCAATGATGAGCACTTTTAAAGTTCTGCTA
TGTGGCGCGGTATTATCCCGTATTGACGCCGGGCAAGAGCAACTCGGTCGCCGCATACACTATTCTCAGA
ATGACTTGGTTGAGTACTCACCAGTCACAGAAAAGCATCTTACGGATGGCATGACAGTAAGAGAATTATG
CAGTGCTGCCATAACCATGAGTGATAACACTGCGGCCAACTTACTTCTGACAACGATCGGAGGACCGAAG
GAGCTAACCGCTTTTTTGCACAACATGGGGGATCATGTAACTCGCCTTGATCGTTGGGAACCGGAGCTGA
ATGAAGCCATACCAAACGACGAGCGTGACACCACGATGCCTGTAGCAATGGCAACAACGTTGCGCAAACT
ATTAACTGGCGAACTACTTACTCTAGCTTCCCGGCAACAATTAATAGACTGGATGGAGGCGGATAAAGTT
GCAGGACCACTTCTGCGCTCGGCCCTTCCGGCTGGCTGGTTTATTGCTGATAAATCTGGAGCCGGTGAGC
GTGGGTCTCGCGGTATCATTGCAGCACTGGGGCCAGATGGTAAGCCCTCCCGTATCGTAGTTATCTACAC
GACGGGGAGTCAGGCAACTATGGATGAACGAAATAGACAGATCGCTGAGATAGGTGCCTCACTGATTAAG
CATTGGTAACTGTCAGACCAAGTTTACTCATATATACTTTAGATTGATTTAAAACTTCATTTTTAATTTA
AAAGGATCTAGGTGAAGATCCTTTTTGATAATCTCATGACCAAAATCCCTTAACGTGAGTTTTCGTTCCA
CTGAGCGTCAGACCCCGTAGAAAAGATCAAAGGATCTTCTTGAGATCCTTTTTTTCTGCGCGTAATCTGC
TGCTTGCAAACAAAAAAACCACCGCTACCAGCGGTGGTTTGTTTGCCGGATCAAGAGCTACCAACTCTTT
TTCCGAAGGTAACTGGCTTCAGCAGAGCGCAGATACCAAATACTGTTCTTCTAGTGTAGCCGTAGTTAGG
CCACCACTTCAAGAACTCTGTAGCACCGCCTACATACCTCGCTCTGCTAATCCTGTTACCAGTGGCTGCT
GCCAGTGGCGATAAGTCGTGTCTTACCGGGTTGGACTCAAGACGATAGTTACCGGATAAGGCGCAGCGGT
CGGGCTGAACGGGGGGTTCGTGCACACAGCCCAGCTTGGAGCGAACGACCTACACCGAACTGAGATACCT
ACAGCGTGAGCTATGAGAAAGCGCCACGCTTCCCGAAGGGAGAAAGGCGGACAGGTATCCGGTAAGCGGC
AGGGTCGGAACAGGAGAGCGCACGAGGGAGCTTCCAGGGGGAAACGCCTGGTATCTTTATAGTCCTGTCG
GGTTTCGCCACCTCTGACTTGAGCGTCGATTTTTGTGATGCTCGTCAGGGGGGCGGAGCCTATGGAAAAA
CGCCAGCAACGCGGCCTTTTTACGGTTCCTGGCCTTTTGCTGGCCTTTTGCTCACATGTTCTTTCCTGCG
TTATCCCCTGATTCTGTGGATAACCGTATTACCGCCTTTGAGTGAGCTGATACCGCTCGCCGCAGCCGAA
CGACCGAGCGCAGCGAGTCAGTGAGCGAGGAAGCGGAAGAGCGCCCAATACGCAAACCGCCTCTCCCCGC
GCGTTGGCCGATTCATTAATGCAGCTGGCACGACAGGTTTCCCGACTGGAAAGCGGGCAGTGAGCGCAAC
GCAATTAATGTGAGTTAGCTCACTCATTAGGCACCCCAGGCTTTACACTTTATGCTTCCGGCTCGTATGT
TGTGTGGAATTGTGAGCGGATAACAATTTCACACAGGAAACAGCTATGACCATGATTACGCCAAGCGCGC
CCGCCGGGTAACTCACGGGGTATCCATGTCCATTTCTGCGGCATCCAGCCAGGATACCCGTCCTCGCTGA
CGTAATATCCCAGCGCCGCACCGCTGTCATTAATCTGCACACCGGCACGGCAGTTCCGGCTGTCGCCGGT
ATTGTTCGGGTTGCTGATGCGCTTCGGGCTGACCATCCGGAACTGTGTCCGGAAAAGCCGCGACGAACTG
GTATCCCAGGTGGCCTGAACGAACAGTTCACCGTTAAAGGCGTGCATGGCCACACCTTCCCGAATCATCA
TGGTAAACGTGCGTTTTCGCTCAACGTCAATGCAGCAGCAGTCATCCTCGGCAAACTCTTTCCATGCCGC
TTCAACCTCGCGGGAAAAGGCACGGGCTTCTTCCTCCCCGATGCCCAGATAGCGCCAGCTTGGGCGATGA
CTGAGCCGGAAAAAAGACCCGACGATATGATCCTGATGCAGCTAGATTAACCCTAGAAAGATAGTCTGCG
TAAAATTGACGCATGCATTCTTGAAATATTGCTCTCTCTTTCTAAATAGCGCGAATCCGTCGCTGTGCAT
TTAGGACATCTCAGTCGCCGCTTGGAGCTCCCGTGAGGCGTGCTTGTCAATGCGGTAAGTGTCACTGATT
TTGAACTATAACGACCGCGTGAGTCAAAATGACGCATGATTATCTTTTACGTGACTTTTAAGATTTAACT
CATACGATAATTATATTGTTATTTCATGTTCTACTTACGTGATAACTTATTATATATATATTTTCTTGTT
ATAGATATCAAGCTACGTAGCTAGCCACCATGAGTAGGTTGGACAAGTCCAAGGTTATCAACGGCGCTTT
GGAGTTGTTGAACGGTGTTGGCATTGAGGGTCTGACCACTCGCAAACTGGCCCAAAAGCTCGGAGTAGAA
CAGCCCACCTTGTATTGGCATGTGAAAAACAAGAGGGCTTTGTTGGACGCTCTGCCGATAGAGATGTTGG
ACCGTCATCACACTCATTTTTGCCCCCTGGAAGGAGAGTCCTGGCAGGATTTCCTCCGTAACAATGCCAA
AAGTTTTCGGTGCGCACTCCTGAGTCATCGAGACGGCGCTAAAGTACACCTGGGAACCCGGCCAACTGAG
AAGCAGTATGAGACACTGGAGAACCAACTGGCATTCCTGTGTCAACAAGGCTTCAGTTTGGAAAATGCCC
TGTACGCCTTGAGCGCGGTTGGACACTTTACACTGGGTTGCGTTTTGGAGGAACAGGAACATCAGGTCGC
GAAGGAGGAAAGGGAGACACCGACCACAGATTCGATGCCGCCTCTGCTCCGTCAAGCAATTGAGCTCTTT
GACCGACAAGGAGCAGAACCTGCCTTTCTCTTTGGTCTCGAACTCATCATTTGTGGATTGGAAAAGCAGC
TCAAATGTGAGTCGGGAGGACCTGCCGACGCGCTGGATGACTTTGATTTGGACATGCTCCCGGCAGACGC
CCTGGATGATTTCGATCTCGATATGCTGCCCGCAGACGCTTTGGATGACTTTGACCTGGATATGTTGCCG
GGATAACTAAGTAAGGATCCAGACATGATAAGATACATTGATGAGTTTGGACAAACCACAACTAGAATGC
AGTGAAAAAAATGCTTTATTTGTGAAATTTGTGATGCTATTGCTTTATTTGTAACCATTATAAGCTGCAA
TAAACAAGTTGCGGCCGCTCTAGAACTAGTGCCCTTTCGTCTTCAAGAATTGGATCTAATTCAATTAGAG
ACTAATTCAATTAGAGCTAATTCAATTAGGATCCAAGCTTATCGATTTCGAACCCTCGACCGCCGGAGTA
TAAATAGAGGCGCTTCGTCTACGGAGCGACAATTCAATTCAAACAAGCAAAGTGAACACGTCGCTAAGCG
AAAGCTAAGCAAATAAACAAGCGCAGCTGAACAAGCTAAACAATCGGCTCGAAGCCGGTCGCCACCATGG
CCTCCTCCGAGGACGTCATCAAGGAGTTCATGCGCTTCAAGGTGCGCATGGAGGGCTCCGTGAACGGCCA
CGAGTTCGAGATCGAGGGCGAGGGCGAGGGCCGCCCCTACGAGGGCACCCAGACCGCCAAGCTGAAGGTG
ACCAAGGGCGGCCCCCTGCCCTTCGCCTGGGACATCCTGTCCCCCCAGTTCCAGTACGGCTCCAAGGTGT
ACGTGAAGCACCCCGCCGACATCCCCGACTACAAGAAGCTGTCCTTCCCCGAGGGCTTCAAGTGGGAGCG
CGTGATGAACTTCGAGGACGGCGGCGTGGTGACCGTGACCCAGGACTCCTCCCTCCAGGACGGCTCCTTC
ATCTACAAGGTGAAGTTCATCGGCGTGAACTTCCCCTCCGACGGCCCCGTAATGCAGAAGAAGACTATGG
GCTGGGAGGCGTCCACCGAGCGCCTGTACCCCCGCGACGGCGTGCTGAAGGGCGAGATCCACAAGGCCCT
GAAGCTGAAGGACGGCGGCCACTACCTGGTGGAGTTCAAGTCCATCTACATGGCCAAGAAGCCCGTGCAG
CTGCCCGGCTACTACTACGTGGACTCCAAGCTGGACATCACCTCCCACAACGAGGACTACACCATCGTGG
AGCAGTACGAGCGCGCCGAGGGCCGCCACCACCTGTTCCTGTAGGGGCCGCGACTCTAGATCATAATCAG
CCATACCACATTTGTAGAGGTTTTACTTGCTTTAAAAAACCTCCCACACCTCCCCCTGAACCTGAAACAT
AAAATGAATGCAATTGTTGTTGTTAACTTGTTTATTGCAGCTTATAATGGTTACAAATAAAGCAATAGCA
TCACAAATTTCACAAATAAAGCATTTTTTTCACTGCATTCTAGTTGTGGTTTGTCCAAACTCATCAATGT
ATCTTAACGCGAGTTAAGCTTATCGATACCGTCGACGAGTTTACTCCCTATCAGTGATAGAGAACGTATG
TCGAGTTTACTCCCTATCAGTGATAGAGAACGATGTCGAGTTTACTCCCTATCAGTGATAGAGAACGTAT
GTCGAGTTTACTCCCTATCAGTGATAGAGAACGTATGTCGAGTTTACTCCCTATCAGTGATAGAGAACGT
ATGTCGAGTTTATCCCTATCAGTGATAGAGAACGTATGTCGAGTTTACTCCCTATCAGTGATAGAGAACG
TATGTCGAGGAGCTCGCCCTCGACGAGTTTACTCCCTATCAGTGATAGAGAACGTATGTCGAGTTTACTC
CCTATCAGTGATAGAGAACGATGTCGAGTTTACTCCCTATCAGTGATAGAGAACGTATGTCGAGTTTACT
CCCTATCAGTGATAGAGAACGTATGTCGAGTTTACTCCCTATCAGTGATAGAGAACGTATGTCGAGTTTA
TCCCTATCAGTGATAGAGAACGTATGTCGAGTTTACTCCCTATCAGTGATAGAGAACGTATGTCGAGGAG
CCTCGCCCTCGACGAGTTTACTCCCTATCAGTGATAGAGAACGTATGTCGAGTTTACTCCCTATCAGTGA
TAGAGAACGATGTCGAGTTTACTCCCTATCAGTGATAGAGAACGTATGTCGAGTTTACTCCCTATCAGTG
ATAGAGAACGTATGTCGAGTTTACTCCCTATCAGTGATAGAGAACGTATGTCGAGTTTATCCCTATCAGT
GATAGAGAACGTATGTCGAGTTTACTCCCTATCAGTGATAGAGAACGTATGTCGAGGAGCTCGCCCGGGG
ATCGAGCGCAGCGGTATAAAAGGGCGCGGGGTGGCTGAGAGCATCAGTTGTGAATGAATGTTCGAGCCGA
GCAGACGTGCCGCTGCCTTCGTTAATATCCTTTGAATAAGCCAACTTTGAATCACAAGACGCATACCAAA
CGGTACCGCGGCACCATGTACCCCTACGACGTGCCCGACTACGCCGGCTACCCATACGACGTCCCAGATT
ACGCTGGTTCGTACCCGTACGACGTGCCAGATTACGCCTCCGGCGGTTCCGGTGGCAGCGGCGGCGCCGT
TAATTAAGAGGATCCCCCGGGCTGCAGGAATTCGATAAAAGTTTTGTTACTTTATAGAAGAAATTTTGAG
TTTTTGTTTTTTTTAATAAATAAATAAACATAAATAAATTGTTTGTTGAATTTATTATTAGTATGTAAGT
GTAAATATAATAAAACTTAATATCTATTCAAATTAATAAATAAACCTCGATATACAGACCGATAAAACAC
ATGCGTCAATTTTACACATGATTATCTTTAACGTACGTCACAATATGATTATCTTTCTAGGGTTAATCTA
GCTGCGTGTTCTGCAGCGTGTCGAGCATCTTCATCTGCTCCATCACGCTGTAAAACACATTTGCACCGCG
AGTCTGCCCGTCCTCCACGGGTTCAAAAACGTGAATGAACGAGGCGCGCTCACTGGCCGTCGTTTTACAA
CGTCGTGACTGGGAAAACCCTGGCGTTACCCAACTTAATCGCCTTGCAGCACATCCCCCTTTCGCCAGCT
GGCGTAATAGCGAAGAGGCCCGCACCGATCGCCCTTCCCAACAGTTGCGCAGCCTGAATGGCGAATGGG
[124 nt withheld, positions 6720-6843]
C
[91 nt withheld, positions 6845-6935]
A
[49 nt withheld, positions 6937-6985]
CCTTTGACGTTGGAGTCCACGTTCTTT
[37 nt withheld, positions 7013-7049]
ACCCTATCTCGGTCTATTCTTTTGATTTATAAGGGATTTTGCCGATTTCGGCCTATTGGTTAAAAAATGA
GCTGATTTAACAAAAATTTAACGCGAATTTTAACAAAATATTAACGCTTACAATTTAG
